>Addgene plasmid #24366 | pUASTattB-QS | depositor full sequence | sequence record 11397 | Author sequence
CTG
[124 nt withheld, positions 4-127]
C
[91 nt withheld, positions 129-219]
A
[49 nt withheld, positions 221-269]
CCTTTGACGTTGGAGTCCACGTTCTTT
[37 nt withheld, positions 297-333]
ACCCTATCTCGGTCTATTCTTTTGATTTATAAGGGATTTTGCCGATTTCGGCCTATTGGTTAAAAAATGA
GCTGATTTAACAAAAATTTAACGCGAATTTTAACAAAATATTAACGCTTACAATTTCCATTCGCCATTCA
GGCTGCGCAACTGTTGGGAAGGGCGATCGGTGCGGGCCTCTTCGCTATTACGCCAGCTGGCGAAAGGGGG
ATGTGCTGCAAGGCGATTAAGTTGGGTAACGCCAGGGTTTTCCCAGTCACGACGTTGTAAAACGACGGCC
AGTGAATTGTAATACGACTCACTATAGGGCGAATTGGGTACGTACCGGGCCCCTAGTATGTATGTAAGTT
AATAAAACCCATTTTTGCGGAAAGTAGATAAAAAAAACATTTTTTTTTTTTACTGCACTGGATATCATTG
AACTTATCTGATCAGTTTTAAATTTACTTCGATCCAAGGGTATTTGATGTACCAGGTTCTTTCGATTACC
TCTCACTCAAAATGACATTCCACTCAAAGTCAGCGCTGTTTGCCTCCTTCTCTGTCCACAGAAATATCGC
CGTCTCTTTCGCCGCTGCGTCCGCTATCTCTTTCGCCACCGTTTGTAGCGTTACGTAGCGTCAATGTCCG
CCTTCAGTTGCATTTTGTCAGCGGTTTCGTGACGAAGCTCCAAGCGGTTTACGCCATCAATTAAACACAA
AGTGCTGTGCCAAAACTCCTCTCGCTTCTTATTTTTGTTTGTTTTTTGAGTGATTGGGGTGGTGATTGGT
TTTGGGTGGGTAAGCAGGGGAAAGTGTGAAAAATCCCGGCAATGGGCCAAGAGGATCAGGAGCTATTAAT
TCGCGGAGGCAGCAAACACCCATCTGCCGAGCATCTGAACAATGTGAGTAGTACATGTGCATACATCTTA
AGTTCACTTGATCTATAGGAACTGCGATTGCAACATCAAATTGTCTGCGGCGTGAGAACTGCGACCCACA
AAAATCCCAAACCGCAATTGCACAAACAAATAGTGACACGAAACAGATTATTCTGGTAGCTGTTCTCGCT
ATATAAGACAATTTTTGAGATCATATCATGATCAAGACATCTAAAGGCATTCATTTTCGACTATATTCTT
TTTTACAAAAAATATAACAACCAGATATTTTAAGCTGATCCTAGATGCACAAAAAATAAATAAAAGTATA
AACCTACTTCGTAGGATACTTCGGGGTACTTTTTGTTCGGGGTTAGATGAGCATAACGCTTGTAGTTGAT
ATTTGAGATCCCCTATCATTGCAGGGTGACAGCGGAGCGGCTTCGCAGAGCTGCATTAACCAGGGCTTCG
GGCAGGCCAAAAACTACGGCACGCTCCGGCCACCCAGTCCGCCGGAGGACTCCGGTTCAGGGAGCGGCCA
ACTAGCCGAGAACCTCACCTATGCCTGGCACAATATGGACATCTTTGGGGCGGTCAATCAGCCGGGCTCC
GGATGGCGGCAGCTGGTCAACCGGACACGCGGACTATTCTGCAACGAGCGACACATACCGGCGCCCAGGA
AACATTTGCTCAAGAACGGTGAGTTTCTATTCGCAGTCGGCTGATCTGTGTGAAATCTTAATAAAGGGTC
CAATTACCAATTTGAAACTCAGTTTGCGGCGTGGCCTATCCGGGCGAACTTTTGGCCGTGATGGGCAGTT
CCGGTGCCGGAAAGACGACCCTGCTGAATGCCCTTGCCTTTCGATCGCCGCAGGGCATCCAAGTATCGCC
ATCCGGGATGCGACTGCTCAATGGCCAACCTGTGGACGCCAAGGAGATGCAGGCCAGGTGCGCCTATGTC
CAGCAGGATGACCTCTTTATCGGCTCCCTAACGGCCAGGGAACACCTGATTTTCCAGGCCATGGTGCGGA
TGCCACGACATCTGACCTATCGGCAGCGAGTGGCCCGCGTGGATCAGGTGATCCAGGAGCTTTCGCTCAG
CAAATGTCAGCACACGATCATCGGTGTGCCCGGCAGGGTGAAAGGTCTGTCCGGCGGAGAAAGGAAGCGT
CTGGCATTCGCCTCCGAGGCACTAACCGATCCGCCGCTTCTGATCTGCGATGAGCCCACCTCCGGACTGG
ACTCATTTACCGCCCACAGCGTCGTCCAGGTGCTGAAGAAGCTGTCGCAGAAGGGCAAGACCGTCATCCT
GACCATTCATCAGCCGTCTTCCGAGCTGTTTGAGCTCTTTGACAAGATCCTTCTGATGGCCGAGGGCAGG
GTAGCTTTCTTGGGCACTCCCAGCGAAGCCGTCGACTTCTTTTCCTAGTGAGTTCGATGTGTTTATTAAG
GGTATCTAGCATTACATTACATCTCAACTCCTATCCAGCGTGGGTGCCCAGTGTCCTACCAACTACAATC
CGGCGGACTTTTACGTACAGGTGTTGGCCGTTGTGCCCGGACGGGAGATCGAGTCCCGTGATCGGATCGC
CAAGATATGCGACAATTTTGCTATTAGCAAAGTAGCCCGGGATATGGAGCAGTTGTTGGCCACCAAAAAT
TTGGAGAAGCCACTGGAGCAGCCGGAGAATGGGTACACCTACAAGGCCACCTGGTTCATGCAGTTCCGGG
CGGTCCTGTGGCGATCCTGGCTGTCGGTGCTCAAGGAACCACTCCTCGTAAAAGTGCGACTTATTCAGAC
AACGGTGAGTGGTTCCAGTGGAAACAAATGATATAACGCTTACAATTCTTGGAAACAAATTCGCTAGATT
TTAGTTAGAATTGCCTGATTCCACACCCTTCTTAGTTTTTTTCAATGAGATGTATAGTTTATAGTTTTGC
AGAAAATAAATAAATTTCATTTAACTCGCGAACATGTTGAAGATATGAATATTAATGAGATGCGAGTAAC
ATTTTAATTTGCAGATGGTTGCCATCTTGATTGGCCTCATCTTTTTGGGCCAACAACTCACGCAAGTGGG
CGTGATGAATATCAACGGAGCCATCTTCCTCTTCCTGACCAACATGACCTTTCAAAACGTCTTTGCCACG
ATAAATGTAAGTCTTGTTTAGAATACATTTGCATATTAATAATTTACTAACTTTCTAATGAATCGATTCG
ATTTAGGTGTTCACCTCAGAGCTGCCAGTTTTTATGAGGGAGGCCCGAAGTCGACTTTATCGCTGTGACA
CATACTTTCTGGGCAAAACGATTGCCGAATTACCGCTTTTTCTCACAGTGCCACTGGTCTTCACGGCGAT
TGCCTATCCGATGATCGGACTGCGGGCCGGAGTGCTGCACTTCTTCAACTGCCTGGCGCTGGTCACTCTG
GTGGCCAATGTGTCAACGTCCTTCGGATATCTAATATCCTGCGCCAGCTCCTCGACCTCGATGGCGCTGT
CTGTGGGTCCGCCGGTTATCATACCATTCCTGCTCTTTGGCGGCTTCTTCTTGAACTCGGGCTCGGTGCC
AGTATACCTCAAATGGTTGTCGTACCTCTCATGGTTCCGTTACGCCAACGAGGGTCTGCTGATTAACCAA
TGGGCGGACGTGGAGCCGGGCGAAATTAGCTGCACATCGTCGAACACCACGTGCCCCAGTTCGGGCAAGG
TCATCCTGGAGACGCTTAACTTCTCCGCCGCCGATCTGCCGCTGGACTACGTGGGTCTGGCCATTCTCAT
CGTGAGCTTCCGGGTGCTCGCATATCTGGCTCTAAGACTTCGGGCCCGACGCAAGGAGTAGCCGACATAT
ATCCGAAATAACTGCTTGTTTTTTTTTTTTACCATTATTACCATCGTGTTTACTGTTTATTGCCCCCTCA
AAAAGCTAATGTAATTATATTTGTGCCAATAAAAACAAGATATGACCTATAGAATACAAGTATTTCCCCT
TCGAACATCCCCACAAGTAGACTTTGGATTTGTCTTCTAACCAAAAGACTTACACACCTGCATACCTTAC
ATCAAAAACTCGTTTATCGCTACATAAAACACCGGGATATATTTTTTATATACATACTTTTCAAATCGCG
CGCCCTCTTCATAATTCACCTCCACCACACCACGTTTCGTAGTTGCTCTTTCGCTGTCTCCCACCCGCTC
TCCGCAACACATTCACCTTTTGTTCGACGACCTTGGAGCGACTGTCGTTAGTTCCGCGCGATTCGGTTCG
CTCAAATGGTTCCGAGTGGTTCATTTCGTCTCAATAGAAATTAGTAATAAATATTTGTATGTACAATTTA
TTTGCTCCAATATATTTGTATATATTTCCCTCACAGCTATATTTATTCTAATTTAATATTATGACTTTTT
AAGGTAATTTTTTGTGACCTGTTCGGAGTGATTAGCGTTACAATTTGAACTGAAAGTGACATCCAGTGTT
TGTTCCTTGTGTAGATGCATCTCAAAAAAATGGTGGGCATAATAGTGTTGTTTATATATATCAAAAATAA
CAACTATAATAATAAGAATACATTTAATTTAGAAAATGCTTGGATTTCACTGGAACTAGGCTAGCATAAC
TTCGTATAATGTATGCTATACGAAGTTATGCTAGCGGATCCAAGCTTGCATGCCTGCAGGTCGGAGTACT
GTCCTCCGAGCGGAGTACTGTCCTCCGAGCGGAGTACTGTCCTCCGAGCGGAGTACTGTCCTCCGAGCGG
AGTACTGTCCTCCGAGCGGAGACTCTAGCGAGCGCCGGAGTATAAATAGAGGCGCTTCGTCTACGGAGCG
ACAATTCAATTCAAACAAGCAAAGTGAACACGTCGCTAAGCGAAAGCTAAGCAAATAAACAAGCGCAGCT
GAACAAGCTAAACAATCTGCAGTAAAGTGCAAGTTAAAGTGAATCAATTAAAAGTAACCAGCAACCAAGT
AAATCAACTGCAACTACTGAAATCTGCCAAGAAGTAATTATTGAATACAAGAAGAGAACTCTGAATAGGG
AATTGGGAATTCGTTAACAGATCGTACCCAAC
[2754 nt withheld, positions 5266-8019]
TGAGCGGCCCTCTAGAGGATCTTTGTGAAGGAACCTTACTTCTGTGGTGTGACATAATTGGACAAACTAC
CTACAGAGATTTAAAGCTCTAAGGTAAATATAAAATTTTTAAGTGTATAATGTGTTAAACTACTGATTCT
AATTGTTTGTGTATTTTAGATTCCAACCTATGGAACTGATGAATGGGAGCAGTGGTGGAATGCCTTTAAT
GAGGAAAACCTGTTTTGCTCAGAAGAAATGCCATCTAGTGATGATGAGGCTACTGCTGACTCTCAACATT
CTACTCCTCCAAAAAAGAAGAGAAAGGTAGAAGACCCCAAGGACTTTCCTTCAGAATTGCTAAGTTTTTT
GAGTCATGCTGTGTTTAGTAATAGAACTCTTGCTTGCTTTGCTATTTACACCACAAAGGAAAAAGCTGCA
CTGCTATACAAGAAAATTATGGAAAAATATTTGATGTATAGTGCCTTGACTAGAGATCATAATCAGCCAT
ACCACATTTGTAGAGGTTTTACTTGCTTTAAAAAACCTCCCACACCTCCCCCTGAACCTGAAACATAAAA
TGAATGCAATTGTTGTTGTTAACTTGTTTATTGCAGCTTATAATGGTTACAAATAAAGCAATAGCATCAC
AAATTTCACAAATAAAGCATTTTTTTCACTGCATTCTAGTTGTGGTTTGTCCAAACTCATCAATGTATCT
TATCATGTCTGGATCCACTAGTGTCGACGATGTAGGTCACGGTCTCGAAGCCGCGGTGCGGGTGCCAGGG
CGTGCCCTTGGGCTCCCCGGGCGCGTACTCCACCTCACCCATCTGGTCCATCATGATGAACGGGTCGAGG
TGGCGGTAGTTGATCCCGGCGAACGCGCGGCGCACCGGGAAGCCCTCGCCCTCGAAACCGCTGGGCGCGG
TGGTCACGGTGAGCACGGGACGTGCGACGGCGTCGGCGGGTGCGGATACGCGGGGCAGCGTCAGCGGGTT
CTCGACGGTCACGGCGGGCATGTCGACACTAGTTCTAGCCAGCTTTTGTTCCCTTTAGTGAGGGTTAATT
TCGAGCTTGGCGTAATCATGGTCATAGCTGTTTCCTGTGTGAAATTGTTATCCGCTCACAATTCCACACA
ACATACGAGCCGGAAGCATAAAGTGTAAAGCCTGGGGTGCCTAATGAGTGAGCTAACTCACATTAATTGC
GTTGCGCTCACTGCCCGCTTTCCAGTCGGGAAACCTGTCGTGCCAGCTGCATTAATGAATCGGCCAACGC
GCGGGGAGAGGCGGTTTGCGTATTGGGCGCTCTTCCGCTTCCTCGCTCACTGACTCGCTGCGCTCGGTCG
TTCGGCTGCGGCGAGCGGTATCAGCTCACTCAAAGGCGGTAATACGGTTATCCACAGAATCAGGGGATAA
CGCAGGAAAGAACATGTGAGCAAAAGGCCAGCAAAAGGCCAGGAACCGTAAAAAGGCCGCGTTGCTGGCG
TTTTTCCATAGGCTCCGCCCCCCTGACGAGCATCACAAAAATCGACGCTCAAGTCAGAGGTGGCGAAACC
CGACAGGACTATAAAGATACCAGGCGTTTCCCCCTGGAAGCTCCCTCGTGCGCTCTCCTGTTCCGACCCT
GCCGCTTACCGGATACCTGTCCGCCTTTCTCCCTTCGGGAAGCGTGGCGCTTTCTCATAGCTCACGCTGT
AGGTATCTCAGTTCGGTGTAGGTCGTTCGCTCCAAGCTGGGCTGTGTGCACGAACCCCCCGTTCAGCCCG
ACCGCTGCGCCTTATCCGGTAACTATCGTCTTGAGTCCAACCCGGTAAGACACGACTTATCGCCACTGGC
AGCAGCCACTGGTAACAGGATTAGCAGAGCGAGGTATGTAGGCGGTGCTACAGAGTTCTTGAAGTGGTGG
CCTAACTACGGCTACACTAGAAGGACAGTATTTGGTATCTGCGCTCTGCTGAAGCCAGTTACCTTCGGAA
AAAGAGTTGGTAGCTCTTGATCCGGCAAACAAACCACCGCTGGTAGCGGTGGTTTTTTTGTTTGCAAGCA
GCAGATTACGCGCAGAAAAAAAGGATCTCAAGAAGATCCTTTGATCTTTTCTACGGGGTCTGACGCTCAG
TGGAACGAAAACTCACGTTAAGGGATTTTGGTCATGAGATTATCAAAAAGGATCTTCACCTAGATCCTTT
TAAATTAAAAATGAAGTTTTAAATCAATCTAAAGTATATATGAGTAAACTTGGTCTGACAGTTACCAATG
CTTAATCAGTGAGGCACCTATCTCAGCGATCTGTCTATTTCGTTCATCCATAGTTGCCTGACTCCCCGTC
GTGTAGATAACTACGATACGGGAGGGCTTACCATCTGGCCCCAGTGCTGCAATGATACCGCGAGACCCAC
GCTCACCGGCTCCAGATTTATCAGCAATAAACCAGCCAGCCGGAAGGGCCGAGCGCAGAAGTGGTCCTGC
AACTTTATCCGCCTCCATCCAGTCTATTAATTGTTGCCGGGAAGCTAGAGTAAGTAGTTCGCCAGTTAAT
AGTTTGCGCAACGTTGTTGCCATTGCTACAGGCATCGTGGTGTCACGCTCGTCGTTTGGTATGGCTTCAT
TCAGCTCCGGTTCCCAACGATCAAGGCGAGTTACATGATCCCCCATGTTGTGCAAAAAAGCGGTTAGCTC
CTTCGGTCCTCCGATCGTTGTCAGAAGTAAGTTGGCCGCAGTGTTATCACTCATGGTTATGGCAGCACTG
CATAATTCTCTTACTGTCATGCCATCCGTAAGATGCTTTTCTGTGACTGGTGAGTACTCAACCAAGTCAT
TCTGAGAATAGTGTATGCGGCGACCGAGTTGCTCTTGCCCGGCGTCAATACGGGATAATACCGCGCCACA
TAGCAGAACTTTAAAAGTGCTCATCATTGGAAAACGTTCTTCGGGGCGAAAACTCTCAAGGATCTTACCG
CTGTTGAGATCCAGTTCGATGTAACCCACTCGTGCACCCAACTGATCTTCAGCATCTTTTACTTTCACCA
GCGTTTCTGGGTGAGCAAAAACAGGAAGGCAAAATGCCGCAAAAAAGGGAATAAGGGCGACACGGAAATG
TTGAATACTCATACTCTTCCTTTTTCAATATTATTGAAGCATTTATCAGGGTTATTGTCTCATGAGCGGA
TACATATTTGAATGTATTTAGAAAAATAAACAAATAGGGGTTCCGCGCACATTTCCCCGAAAAGTGCCAC
Features (pLannotate 1.2.2; 24 found; start..end, strand, type, name):
      4..432     +  rep_origin     f1 ori (sequence partly withheld): f1 bacteriophage origin of replication; arrow indicates direction of (+) strand synthesis
    463..620     -  CDS            lacZα (fragment): LacZα fragment of β-galactosidase; lacZ fragment
    623..641     +  promoter       T7 promoter: promoter for bacteriophage T7 RNA polymerase
    666..4802    +  gene           mini-white: white; This modified version of the white gene lacks part of the first intron.
   4809..4842    -  protein_bind   loxP: Cre-mediated recombination occurs in the 8-bp core sequence (GCATACAT). Cre recombinase
   4855..4876    -  misc_feature   MCS (fragment): pUC18/19 multiple cloning site
   4875..4969    +  protein_bind   5X UAS: five tandem copies of the "ScaI site" 17-mer CGGAGTACTGTCCTCCG, an upstream activating sequence (UAS) that efficiently binds yeast Gal4 (Webster et al., 1988; Pfeiffer et al., 2010) GAL4
   4988..5226    +  promoter       hsp70 promoter: Drosophila melanogaster hsp70Bb promoter
   5266..8019    +  CDS            qa-1s (sequence withheld): QUTR_NEUCR - Protein inferred from homology: Swiss-Prot protein existence level 3. Multi-domain repressor protein that negatively regulates transcription of the quinate utilization pathway genes. May mediate its repressor activity by binding directly to the qa-1f activator protein (By similarity). From Neurospora crassa (strain ATCC 24698 / 74-OR23-1A / CBS 708.71 / DSM 1257 / FGSC 987).
   8037..8111    +  CDS            small t antigen (fragment): SV40 (simian virus 40) small t antigen
   8113..8178    +  intron         small t intron: SV40 (simian virus 40) small t antigen intron
   8308..8328    +  CDS            SV40 NLS: nuclear localization signal of SV40 (simian virus 40) large T antigen
   8335..8469    +  CDS            LT_POVHA (fragment): Protein inferred from homology: Swiss-Prot protein existence level 3. Isoform large T antigen is a key early protein essential for both driving viral replication and inducing cellular transformation. Plays a role in viral genome replication by driving entry of quiescent cells into the cell cycle and by autoregulating the synthesis of viral early mRNA. Displays highly oncogenic activities by corrupting the host cellular checkpoint mechanisms that guard cell division and the transcription, replication, and repair of DNA. Participates in the modulation of cellular gene expression preceeding viral
   8494..8577    +  CDS            large T antigen (fragment): large T antigen from SV40 (simian virus 40)
   8600..8734    +  polyA_signal   SV40 poly(A) signal: SV40 polyadenylation signal
   8763..8832    +  protein_bind   attB: attB site for the φC31 integrase (Groth et al., 2000) phage φC31 integrase
   9051..9069    -  promoter       T3 promoter: promoter for bacteriophage T3 RNA polymerase
   9112..9134    -  protein_bind   lac operator (fragment): The lac repressor binds to the lac operator to inhibit transcription in E. coli. This inhibition can be relieved by adding lactose or isopropyl-β-D-thiogalactopyranoside (IPTG). lac repressor encoded by lacI
   9138..9168    -  promoter       lac promoter: promoter for the E. coli lac operon
   9183..9204    -  protein_bind   CAP binding site: CAP binding activates transcription in the presence of cAMP. E. coli catabolite activator protein
   9217..9309    -  CDS            lacI (fragment): lac repressor; lacI; The lac repressor binds to the lac operator to inhibit transcription in E. coli. This inhibition can be relieved by adding lactose or isopropyl-β-D-thiogalactopyranoside (IPTG).
   9492..10080   -  rep_origin     ori: high-copy-number ColE1/pMB1/pBR322/pUC origin of replication
  10251..11111   -  CDS            AmpR: β-lactamase; bla; confers resistance to ampicillin, carbenicillin, and related antibiotics
  11112..11216   -  promoter       AmpR promoter: bla
