[The description below was written by a language model from this plasmid's Addgene catalogue record and pLannotate feature annotations shown in this document.]
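Description:
pUASTattB-QS is a Drosophila transgenesis and insect expression plasmid built on the pUASTattB backbone, carrying the Neurospora crassa QS (qa-1s) coding sequence under GAL4/UAS control. In bacteria it is maintained through a high-copy ColE1/pUC-type origin and selected with ampicillin via the AmpR β-lactamase gene. An f1 origin and remnants of a lacZα/lac promoter cloning region flanked by T7 and T3 promoters are also present from the parental cloning vector. The annotated sequence is about 11.2 kb, consistent with a roughly 9 kb backbone plus a QS insert of about 2.5 to 2.75 kb.

The expression cassette consists of five tandem GAL4-binding UAS sites upstream of the Drosophila hsp70 minimal promoter, followed by the QS open reading frame and an SV40 3′ region containing the small t intron and polyadenylation signal. The short SV40 T-antigen and NLS annotations in this stretch are fragments of that terminator region rather than fusions to QS. According to the depositor, the QS cDNA was moved as a blunted fragment from another plasmid into blunted BglII/KpnI-cut vector, so those sites may not be intact. A φC31 attB site allows integrase-mediated, site-specific insertion into attP landing sites in the fly genome, and the mini-white gene provides an eye-colour marker for identifying transformants. A loxP site lies next to mini-white.

QS is the repressor of the quinate utilization pathway and is thought to act by binding the QF (qa-1f) activator. In the Q binary expression system this construct allows GAL4-expressing cells to produce QS and so suppress QF-driven transgene expression. This supports intersectional expression, lineage tracing and mosaic analysis.
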