Addgene plasmid #24366: pUASTattB-QS
Depositing lab: Liqun Luo. Depositing organization: Stanford University. Publication: The Q system: a repressible binary system for transgene expression, lineage tracing, and mosaic analysis. Potter CJ, Tasic B, Russler EV, Liang L, Luo L. Cell. 2010 Apr 30. 141(3):536-48. 10.1016/j.cell.2010.02.025 PubMed 20434990.
Backbone
  Vector backbone: pUAST attB
  Backbone manufacturer: Bischof et al., 2007
  Backbone size w/o insert (bp): 9000
  Vector type: Insect Expression
Growth in bacteria
  Bacterial resistance: Ampicillin, 100 μg/mL
  Growth temperature: 37°C
  Growth strain: DH5alpha
  Copy number: Unknown
Gene/Insert
  Gene/Insert name: QS
  Species: Neurospora crassa
  Insert size (bp): 2500
  Cloning method: Restriction Enzyme; 5′ cloning site BglII (unknown if destroyed); 3′ cloning site KpnI (unknown if destroyed)
  Sequencing primers: 5′ pCasper-F, SV40pA-R
Terms and licenses: Academic/Nonprofit Terms; Industry Terms: Not Available to Industry
Depositor comments: The QS cDNA was excised from pAC-QS with Acc65I and NotI, blunted, and ligated into a blunted pUASTattB (Bischof et al., 2007) which had been digested with BglII and KpnI.
How to cite: pUASTattB-QS was a gift from Liqun Luo (Addgene plasmid # 24366 ; http://n2t.net/addgene:24366 ; RRID:Addgene_24366)
