>Addgene plasmid #24366 | pUASTattB-QS | addgene partial sequence | sequence record 30136 | 24366 with QS-R2 5'-GCCAGTGTCGTTGTAGAGCA
GCGACGGAGGA
[71 nt withheld, positions 12-82]
GTTGGGTACGATCTGTTAACGAATTCCCAATTCCCTATTCAGAGTTCTCTTCTTGTATTCAATAATTACT
TCTTGGCAGATTTCAGTAGTTGCAGTTGATTTACTTGGTTGCTGGTTACTTTTAATTGATTCACTTTAAC
TTGCACTTTACTGCAGATTGTTTAGCTTGTTCAGCTGCGCTTGTTTATTTGCTTAGCTTTCGCTTAGCGA
CGTGTTCACTTTGCTTGTTTGAATTGAATTGTCGCTCCGTAGACGAAGCGCCTCTATTTATACTCCGGCG
CTCGCTAGAGTCTCCGCTCGGAGGACAGTACTCCGCTCGGAGGACAGTACTCCGCTCGGAGGACAGTACT
CCGCTCGGAGGACAGTACTCCGCTCGGAGGACAGTACTCCGACCTGCAGGCATGCAAGCTTGGATCCGCT
AGCATAACTTCGTATAGCATACATTATACGAAGTTATGCTAGCCTAGTTCCAGTGAAATCCAAGCATTTT
CTAAATTAAATGTATTCTTATTATTATAGTTGTTATTTTTGATATATATAAACAACACTATTATGCCCAC
CATTTTTTTGAGATGCATCTACACAAGGAACAAACACTGGATGTCACTTTCAGTTCAAATTGTAACGCTA
ATCACTCCGAACAGGTCACAAAAAATTACCTTAAAAAGTCATAATATTAAATTAGAATAAATATAGCTGT
GAGGGAAATATATACAAATATATTGGAGCAAATAAATTGTACATACAAATATTTATTACTAATTTCTATT
GAGACGAAATGAACCACTCGGAACCATTTGAGCGAACCGAATCGCGCGGAACTAACGACAGTC
