>Addgene plasmid #24366 | pUASTattB-QS | addgene partial sequence | sequence record 30137 | 24366 with pCasper-F (GGGTTTTATTAACTTACAT)
TCGCCCTATAGTGAGTCGTATTACAATTCACTGGCCGTCGTTTTACAACGTCGTGACTGGGAAAACCCTG
GCGTTACCCAACTTAATCGCCTTGCAGCACATCCCCCTTTCGCCAGCTGGCGTAATAGCGAAGAGGCCCG
CACCGATCGCCCTTCCCAACAGTTGCGCAGCCTGAATGGCGAATGGG
[124 nt withheld, positions 188-311]
C
[91 nt withheld, positions 313-403]
A
[49 nt withheld, positions 405-453]
CCTTTGACGTTGGAGTCCACGTTCTTT
[37 nt withheld, positions 481-517]
ACCCTATCTCGGTCTATTCTTTTGATTTATAAGGGATTTTGCCGATTTCGGCCTATTGGT
